>Addgene plasmid #136798 | pEBTet-SNAP-CCCAP | depositor full sequence | sequence record 264030 | Full Sequence
TTGTACAAAGTGGTGATGGCAGCTAGCGGCGCGCCCGGCCGCTCGAGTCTAGAGGGCCCGTTTAAACCCG
CTGATCAGCCTCGACTGTGCCTTCTAGTTGCCAGCCATCTGTTGTTTGCCCCTCCCCCGTGCCTTCCTTG
ACCCTGGAAGGTGCCACTCCCACTGTCCTTTCCTAATAAAATGAGGAAATTGCATCGCATTGTCTGAGTA
GGTGTCATTCTATTCTGGGGGGTGGGGTGGGGCAGGACAGCAAGGGGGAGGATTGGGAAGACAATAGCAG
GCTAGAGGATCGATCCCCGCCCCGGACGAACTAAACCTGACTACGACATCTCTGCCCCTTCTTCGCGGGG
CAGTGCATGTAATCCCTTCAGTTGGTTGGTACAACTTGCCAACTGGGCCCTGTTCCACATGTGACACGGG
GGGGGACCAAACACAAAGGGGTTCTCTGACTGTAGTTGACATCCTTATAAATGGATGTGCACATTTGCCA
ACACTGAGTGGCTTTCATCCTGGAGCAGACTTTGCAGTCTGTGGACTGCAACACAACATTGCCTTTATGT
GTAACTCTTGGCTGAAGCTCTTACACCAATGCTGGGGGACATGTACCTCCCAGGGGCCCAGGAAGACTAC
GGGAGGCTACACCAACGTCAATCAGAGGGGCCTGTGTAGCTACCGATAAGCGGACCCTCAAGAGGGCATT
AGCAATAGTGTTTATAAGGCCCCCTTGTTAACCCTAAACGGGTAGCATATGCTTCCCGGGTAGTAGTATA
TACTATCCAGACTAACCCTAATTCAATAGCATATGTTACCCAACGGGAAGCATATGCTATCGAATTAGGG
TTAGTAAAAGGGTCCTAAGGAACAGCGATATCTCCCACCCCATGAGCTGTCACGGTTTTATTTACATGGG
GTCAGGATTCCACGAGGGTAGTGAACCATTTTAGTCACAAGGGCAGTGGCTGAAGATCAAGGAGCGGGCA
GTGAACTCTCCTGAATCTTCGCCTGCTTCTTCATTCTCCTTCGTTTAGCTAATAGAATAACTGCTGAGTT
GTGAACAGTAAGGTGTATGTGAGGTGCTCGAAAACAAGGTTTCAGGTGACGCCCCCAGAATAAAATTTGG
ACGGGGGGTTCAGTGGTGGCATTGTGCTATGACACCAATATAACCCTCACAAACCCCTTGGGCAATAAAT
ACTAGTGTAGGAATGAAACATTCTGAATATCTTTAACAATAGAAATCCATGGGGTGGGGACAAGCCGTAA
AGACTGGATGTCCATCTCACACGAATTTATGGCTATGGGCAACACATAATCCTAGTGCAATATGATACTG
GGGTTATTAAGATGTGTCCCAGGCAGGGACCAAGACAGGTGAACCATGTTGTTACACTCTATTTGTAACA
AGGGGAAAGAGAGTGGACGCCGACAGCAGCGGACTCCACTGGTTGTCTCTAACACCCCCGAAAATTAAAC
GGGGCTCCACGCCAATGGGGCCCATAAACAAAGACAAGTGGCCACTCTTTTTTTTGAAATTGTGGAGTGG
GGGCACGCGTCAGCCCCCACACGCCGCCCTGCGGTTTTGGACTGTAAAATAAGGGTGTAATAACTTGGCT
GATTGTAACCCCGCTAACCACTGCGGTCAAACCACTTGCCCACAAAACCACTAATGGCACCCCGGGGAAT
ACCTGCATAAGTAGGTGGGCGGGCCAAGATAGGGGCGCGATTGCTGCGATCTGGAGGACAAATTACACAC
ACTTGCGCCTGAGCGCCAAGCACAGGGTTGTTGGTCCTCATATTCACGAGGTCGCTGAGAGCACGGTGGG
CTAATGTTGCCATGGGTAGCATATACTACCCAAATATCTGGATAGCATATGCTATCCTAATCTATATCTG
GGTAGCATAGGCTATCCTAATCTATATCTGGGTAGCATATGCTATCCTAATCTATATCTGGGTAGTATAT
GCTATCCTAATTTATATCTGGGTAGCATAGGCTATCCTAATCTATATCTGGGTAGCATATGCTATCCTAA
TCTATATCTGGGTAGTATATGCTATCCTAATCTGTATCCGGGTAGCATATGCTATCCTAATAGAGATTAG
GGTAGTATATGCTATCCTAATTTATATCTGGGTAGCATATACTACCCAAATATCTGGATAGCATATGCTA
TCCTAATCTATATCTGGGTAGCATATGCTATCCTAATCTATATCTGGGTAGCATAGGCTATCCTAATCTA
TATCTGGGTAGCATATGCTATCCTAATCTATATCTGGGTAGTATATGCTATCCTAATTTATATCTGGGTA
GCATAGGCTATCCTAATCTATATCTGGGTAGCATATGCTATCCTAATCTATATCTGGGTAGTATATGCTA
TCCTAATCTGTATCCGGGTAGCATATGCTATCCTCATGCATATACAGTCAGCATATGATACCCAGTAGTA
GAGTGGGAGTGCTATCCTTTGCATATGCCGCCACCTCCCAAGGGGGCGTGAATTTTCGCTGCTTGTCCTT
TTCCTGCTGGTTGCTCCCATTCTTAGGTGAATTTAAGGAGGCCAGGCTAAAGCCGTCGCATGTCTGATTG
CTCACCAGGTAAATGTCGCTAATGTTTTCCAACGCGAGAAGGTGTTGAGCGCGGAGCTGAGTGACGTGAC
AACATGGGTATGCCCAATTGCCCCATGTTGGGAGGACGAAAATGGTGACAAGACAGATGGCCAGAAATAC
ACCAACAGCACGCATGATGTCTACTGGGGATTTATTCTTTAGTGCGGGGGAATACACGGCTTTTAATACG
ATTGAGGGCGTCTCCTAACAAGTTACATCACTCCTGCCCTTCCTCACCCTCATCTCCATCACCTCCTTCA
TCTCCGTCATCTCCGTCATCACCCTCCGCGGCAGCCCCTTCCACCATAGGTGGAAACCAGGGAGGCAAAT
CTACTCCATCGTCAAAGCTGCACACAGTCACCCTGATATTGCAGGTAGGAGCGGGCTTTGTCATAACAAG
GTCCTTAATCGCATCCTTCAAAACCTCAGCAAATATATGAGTTTGTAAAAAGACCATGAAATAACAGACA
ATGGACTCCCTTAGCGGGCCAGGTTGTGGGCCGGGTCCAGGGGCCATTCCAAAGGGGAGACGACTCAATG
GTGTAAGACGACATTGTGGAATAGCAAGGGCAGTTCCTCGCCTTAGGTTGTAAAGGGAGGTCTTACTACC
TCCATATACGAACACACCGGCGACCCAAGTTCCTTCGTCGGTAGTCCTTTCTACGTGACTCCTAGCCAGG
AGAGCTCTTAAACCTTCTGCAATGTTCTCAAATTTCGGGTTGGAACCTCCTTGACCACGATGCTTTTCCA
AACCACCCTCCTTTTTTGCGCCCTGCCTCCATCACCCTGACCCCGGGGTCCAGTGCTTGGGCCTTCTCCT
GGGTCATCTGCGGGGCCCTGCTCTATCGCTCCCGGGGGCACGTCAGGCTCACCATCTGGGCCACCTTCTT
GGTGGTATTCAAAATAATCGGCTTCCCCTACAGGGTGGAAAAATGGCCTTCTACCTGGAGGGGGCCTGCG
CGGTGGAGACCCGGATGATGATGACTGACTACTGGGACTCCTGGGCCTCTTTTCTCCACGTCCACGACCT
CTCCCCCTGGCTCTTTCACGACTTCCCCCCCTGGCTCTTTCACGTCCTCTACCCCGGCGGCCTCCACTAC
CTCCTCGACCCCGGCCTCCACTACCTCCTCGACCCCGGCCTCCACTGCCTCCTCGACCCCGGCCTCCACC
TCCTGCTCCTGCCCCTCCTGCTCCTGCCCCTCCTCCTGCTCCTGCCCCTCCTGCCCCTCCTGCTCCTGCC
CCTCCTGCCCCTCCTGCTCCTGCCCCTCCTGCCCCTCCTGCTCCTGCCCCTCCTGCCCCTCCTCCTGCTC
CTGCCCCTCCTGCCCCTCCTCCTGCTCCTGCCCCTCCTGCCCCTCCTGCTCCTGCCCCTCCTGCCCCTCC
TGCTCCTGCCCCTCCTGCCCCTCCTGCTCCTGCCCCTCCTGCTCCTGCCCCTCCTGCTCCTGCCCCTCCT
GCTCCTGCCCCTCCTGCCCCTCCTGCCCCTCCTCCTGCTCCTGCCCCTCCTGCTCCTGCCCCTCCTGCCC
CTCCTGCCCCTCCTGCTCCTGCCCCTCCTCCTGCTCCTGCCCCTCCTGCCCCTCCTGCCCCTCCTCCTGC
TCCTGCCCCTCCTGCCCCTCCTCCTGCTCCTGCCCCTCCTCCTGCTCCTGCCCCTCCTGCCCCTCCTGCC
CCTCCTCCTGCTCCTGCCCCTCCTGCCCCTCCTCCTGCTCCTGCCCCTCCTCCTGCTCCTGCCCCTCCTG
CCCCTCCTGCCCCTCCTCCTGCTCCTGCCCCTCCTCCTGCTCCTGCCCCTCCTGCCCCTCCTGCCCCTCC
TGCCCCTCCTCCTGCTCCTGCCCCTCCTCCTGCTCCTGCCCCTCCTGCTCCTGCCCCTCCCGCTCCTGCT
CCTGCTCCTGTTCCACCGTGGGTCCCTTTGCAGCCAATGCAACTTGGACGTTTTTGGGGTCTCCGGACAC
CATCTCTATGTCTTGGCCCTGATCCTGAGCCGCCCGGGGCTCCTGGTCTTCCGCCTCCTCGTCCTCGTCC
TCTTCCCCGTCCTCGTCCATGGTTATCACCCCCTCTTCTTTGAGGTCCACTGCCGCCGGAGCCTTCTGGT
CCAGATGTGTCTCCCTTCTCTCCTAGGCCATTTCCAGGTCCTGTACCTGGCCCCTCGTCAGACATGATTC
ACACTAAAAGAGATCAATAGACATCTTTATTAGACGACGCTCAGTGAATACAGGGAGTGCAGACTCCTGC
CCCCTCCAACAGCCCCCCCACCCTCATCCCCTTCATGGTCGCTGTCAGACAGATCCAGGTCTGAAAATTC
CCCATCCTCCGAACCATCCTCGTCCTCATCACCAATTACTCGCAGCCCGGAAAACTCCCGCTGAACATCC
TCAAGATTTGCGTCCTGAGCCTCAAGCCAGGCCTCAAATTCCTCGTCCCCCTTTTTGCTGGACGGTAGGG
ATGGGGATTCTCGGGACCCCTCCTCTTCCTCTTCAAGGTCACCAGACAGAGATGCTACTGGGGCAACGGA
AGAAAAGCTGGGTGCGGCCTGTGAGGATCAGCTTATCGATGATAAGCTGTCAAACATGAGAATTCTTGAA
GACGAAAGGGCCTCGTGATACGCCTATTTTTATAGGTTAATGTCATGATAATAATGGTTTCTTAGACGTC
AGGTGGCACTTTTCGGGGAAATGTGCGCGGAACCCCTATTTGTTTATTTTTCTAAATACATTCAAATATG
TATCCGCTCATGAGACAATAACCCTGATAAATGCTTCAATAATATTGAAAAAGGAAGAGTATGAGTATTC
AACATTTCCGTGTCGCCCTTATTCCCTTTTTTGCGGCATTTTGCCTTCCTGTTTTTGCTCACCCAGAAAC
GCTGGTGAAAGTAAAAGATGCTGAAGATCAGTTGGGTGCACGAGTGGGTTACATCGAACTGGATCTCAAC
AGCGGTAAGATCCTTGAGAGTTTTCGCCCCGAAGAACGTTTTCCAATGATGAGCACTTTTAAAGTTCTGC
TATGTGGCGCGGTATTATCCCGTGTTGACGCCGGGCAAGAGCAACTCGGTCGCCGCATACACTATTCTCA
GAATGACTTGGTTGAGTACTCACCAGTCACAGAAAAGCATCTTACGGATGGCATGACAGTAAGAGAATTA
TGCAGTGCTGCCATAACCATGAGTGATAACACTGCGGCCAACTTACTTCTGACAACGATCGGAGGACCGA
AGGAGCTAACCGCTTTTTTGCACAACATGGGGGATCATGTAACTCGCCTTGATCGTTGGGAACCGGAGCT
GAATGAAGCCATACCAAACGACGAGCGTGACACCACGATGCCTGCAGCAATGGCAACAACGTTGCGCAAA
CTATTAACTGGCGAACTACTTACTCTAGCTTCCCGGCAACAATTAATAGACTGGATGGAGGCGGATAAAG
TTGCAGGACCACTTCTGCGCTCGGCCCTTCCGGCTGGCTGGTTTATTGCTGATAAATCTGGAGCCGGTGA
GCGTGGGTCTCGCGGTATCATTGCAGCACTGGGGCCAGATGGTAAGCCCTCCCGTATCGTAGTTATCTAC
ACGACGGGGAGTCAGGCAACTATGGATGAACGAAATAGACAGATCGCTGAGATAGGTGCCTCACTGATTA
AGCATTGGTAACTGTCAGACCAAGTTTACTCATATATACTTTAGATTGATTTAAAACTTCATTTTTAATT
TAAAAGGATCTAGGTGAAGATCCTTTTTGATAATCTCATGACCAAAATCCCTTAACGTGAGTTTTCGTTC
CACTGAGCGTCAGACCCCGTAGAAAAGATCAAAGGATCTTCTTGAGATCCTTTTTTTCTGCGCGTAATCT
GCTGCTTGCAAACAAAAAAACCACCGCTACCAGCGGTGGTTTGTTTGCCGGATCAAGAGCTACCAACTCT
TTTTCCGAAGGTAACTGGCTTCAGCAGAGCGCAGATACCAAATACTGTCCTTCTAGTGTAGCCGTAGTTA
GGCCACCACTTCAAGAACTCTGTAGCACCGCCTACATACCTCGCTCTGCTAATCCTGTTACCAGTGGCTG
CTGCCAGTGGCGATAAGTCGTGTCTTACCGGGTTGGACTCAAGACGATAGTTACCGGATAAGGCGCAGCG
GTCGGGCTGAACGGGGGGTTCGTGCACACAGCCCAGCTTGGAGCGAACGACCTACACCGAACTGAGATAC
CTACAGCGTGAGCTATGAGAAAGCGCCACGCTTCCCGAAGGGAGAAAGGCGGACAGGTATCCGGTAAGCG
GCAGGGTCGGAACAGGAGAGCGCACGAGGGAGCTTCCAGGGGGAAACGCCTGGTATCTTTATAGTCCTGT
CGGGTTTCGCCACCTCTGACTTGAGCGTCGATTTTTGTGATGCTCGTCAGGGGGGCGGAGCCTATGGAAA
AACGCCAGCAACGCGGCCTTTTTACGGTTCCTGGCCTTTTGCTGGCCTTGAAGCTGTCCCTGATGGTCGT
CATCTACCTGCCTGGACAGCATGGCCTGCAACGCGGGCATCCCGATGCCGCCGGAAGCGAGAAGAATCAT
AATGGGGAAGGCCATCCAGCCTCGCGTCGAACTAGATGATCCGGCTGTGGAATGTGTGTCAGTTAGGGTG
TGGAAAGTCCCCAGGCTCCCCAGCAGGCAGAAGTATGCAAAGCATGCATCTCAATTAGTCAGCAACCAGG
TGTGGAAAGTCCCCAGGCTCCCCAGCAGGCAGAAGTATGCAAAGCATGCATCTCAATTAGTCAGCAACCA
TAGTCCCGCCCCTAACTCCGCCCATCCCGCCCCTAACTCCGCCCAGTTCCGCCCATTCTCCGCCCCATGG
CTGACTAATTTTTTTTATTTATGCAGAGGCCGAGGCCGCCTCGGCCTCTGAGCTATTCCAGAAGTAGTGA
GGAGGCTTTTTTGGAGGGTGACCGCCACGACCGGTGCCGCCACCATCCCCTGACCCACGCCCCTGACCCC
TCACAAGGAGACGACCTTCCATGACCGAGTACAAGCCCACGGTGCGCCTCGCCACCCGCGACGACGTCCC
CCGGGCCGTACGCACCCTCGCCGCCGCGTTCGCCGACTACCCCGCCACGCGCCACACCGTCGACCCCGAC
CGCCACATCGAACGCGTCACCGAGCTGCAAGAACTCTTCCTCACGCGCGTCGGGCTCGACATCGGCAAGG
TGTGGGTCGCGGACGACGGCGCCGCGGTGGCGGTCTGGACCACGCCGGAGAGCGTCGAAGCGGGGGCGGT
GTTCGCCGAGATCGGCCCGCGCATGGCCGAGTTGAGCGGTTCCCGGCTGGCCGCGCAGCAACAGATGGAA
GGCCTCCTGGCGCCGCACCGGCCCAAGGAGCCCGCGTGGTTCCTGGCCACCGTCGGCGTCTCGCCCGACC
ACCAGGGCAAGGGTCTGGGCAGCGCCGTCGTGCTCCCCGGAGTGGAGGCGGCCGAGCGCGCCGGGGTGCC
CGCCTTCCTGGAGACCTCCGCGCCCCGCAACCTCCCCTTCTACGAGCGGCTCGGCTTCACCGTCACCGCC
GACGTCGAGGTGCCCGAAGGACCGCGCACCTGGTGCATGACCCGCAAGCCCGGTGCCTGACGCCCGCCCC
ACGACCCGCAGCGCCCGACCGAAAGGAGCGCACGACCCGGTCCGACGCGGCCCGACGGGTCCGAGGGGGG
TCGACCTCGAAACTTGTTTATTGCAGCTTATAATGGTTACAAATAAAGCAATAGCATCACAAATTTCACA
AATAAAGCATTTTTTTCACTGCATTCTAGTTGTGGTTTGTCCAAACTCATCAATGTATCTTATCATGTCT
GGATCTGATCCGAACCCCTTCCTCGACCAATTCTCATGTTTGACAGCTTATCATCGCAGATCCGGGCAAC
GTTGTTGCCATTGCTCGACCAATTCTCATGTTTGACAGCTTATCATCGCAGATCCGTATGGTGCACTCTC
AGTACAATCTGCTCTGATGCCGCATAGTTAAGCCAGTATCTGCTCCCTGCTTGTGTGTTGGAGGTCGCTG
AGTAGTGCGCGAGCAAAATTTAAGCTACAACAAGGCAAGGCTTGACCGACAATTGCATGAAGAATCTGCT
TAGGGTTAGGCGTTTTGCGCTGCTTCGCGATGTACGGGCCAGATATACGCGTATCTGAGGGGACTAGGGT
GTGTTTAGGCGAAAAGCGGGGCTTCGGTTGTACGCGGTTAGGAGTCCCCTCAGGATATAGTAGTTTCGCT
TTTGCATAGGGAGGGGGAAATGTAGTCTTATGCAATACTCTTGTAGTCTTGCAACATGGTAACGATGAGT
TAGCAACATGCCTTACAAGGAGAGAAAAAGCACCGTGCATGCCGATTGGTGGAAGTAAGGTGGTACGATC
GTGCCTTATTAGGAAGGCAACAGACGGGTCTGACATGGATTGGACGAACCACTGAATTCCGCATTGCAGA
GATATTGTATTTAAGTGCCTAGCTCGATACAATAAACGCCATTTGACCATTCACCACATTGGTGTGCACC
TCCAAGCTGGCCGGGGATCCTCTAGGGCCTCTGAGCTATTCCAGAAGTAGTGAAGAGGCTTTTTTGGAGG
CCTAGGCTTTTGCAAAAAGCTCCGGATCGATCCTGAGAACTTCAGGGTGAGTTTGGGGACCCTTGATTGT
TCTTTCTTTTTCGCTATTGTAAAATTCATGTTATATGGAGGGGGCAAAGTTTTCAGGGTGTTGTTTAGAA
TGGGAAGATGTCCCTTGTATCACCATGGACCCTCATGATAATTTTGTTTCTTTCACTTTCTACTCTGTTG
ACAACCATTGTCTCCTCTTATTTTCTTTTCATTTTCTGTAACTTTTTCGTTAAACTTTAGCTTGCATTTG
TAACGAATTTTTAAATTCACTTTTGTTTATTTGTCAGATTGTAAGTACTTTCTCTAATCACTTTTTTTTC
AAGGCAATCAGGGTATATTATATTGTACTTCAGCACAGTTTTAGAGAACAATTGTTATAATTAAATGATA
AGGTAGAATATTTCTGCATATAAATTCTGGCTGGCGTGGAAATATTCTTATTGGTAGAAACAACTACATC
CTGGTCATCATCCTGCCTTTCTCTTTATGGTTACAATGATATACACTGTTTGAGATGAGGATAAAATACT
CTGAGTCCAAACCGGGCCCCTCTGCTAACCATGTTCATGCCTTCTTCTTTTTCCTACAGCTCCTGGGCAA
CGTGCTGGTTATTGTGCTGTCTCATCATTTTGGCAAAGAATTGTAATACGACTCACTATAGGGCGAATTG
ATATGTCTAGATTAGATAAAAGTAAAGTGATTAACAGCGCATTAGAGCTGCTTAATGAGGTCGGAATCGA
AGGTTTAACAACCCGTAAACTCGCCCAGAAGCTAGGTGTAGAGCAGCCTACATTGTATTGGCATGTAAAA
AATAAGCGGGCTTTGCTCGACGCCTTAGCCATTGAGATGTTAGATAGGCACCATACTCACTTTTGCCCTT
TAGAAGGGGAAAGCTGGCAAGATTTTTTACGTAATAACGCTAAAAGTTTTAGATGTGCTTTACTAAGTCA
TCGCGATGGAGCAAAAGTACATTTAGGTACACGGCCTACAGAAAAACAGTATGAAACTCTCGAAAATCAA
TTAGCCTTTTTATGCCAACAAGGTTTTTCACTAGAGAATGCATTATATGCACTCAGCGCTGTGGGGCATT
TTACTTTAGGTTGCGTATTGGAAGATCAAGAGCATCAAGTCGCTAAAGAAGAAAGGGAAACACCTACTAC
TGATAGTATGCCGCCATTATTACGACAAGCTATCGAATTATTTGATCACCAAGGTGCAGAGCCAGCCTTC
TTATTCGGCCTTGAATTGATCATATGCGGATTAGAAAAACAACTTAAATGTGAAAGTGGGTCCGCGTACA
GCGGATCCCGGGAATTCAGATCTTATTAAAGCAGAACTTGTTTATTGCAGCTTATAATGGTTACAAATAA
AGCAATAGCATCACAAATTTCACAAATAAAGCATTTTTTTCACTGCATTCTAGTTGTGGTTTGTCCAAAC
TCATCAATGTATCTTATCATGTCTGGTCGAATCCATGGCGCAGAACTGGTAGGTATGGAAGATCCGCGTT
GACATTGATTATTGACTAGTTATTAATAGTAATCAATTACGGGGTCATTAGTTCATAGCCCATATATGGA
GTTCCGCGTTACATAACTTACGGTAAATGGCCCGCCTGGCTGACCGCCCAACGACCCCCGCCCATTGACG
TCAATAATGACGTATGTTCCCATAGTAACGCCAATAGGGACTTTCCATTGACGTCAATGGGTGGAGTATT
TACGGTAAACTGCCCACTTGGCAGTACATCAAGTGTATCATATGCCAAGTACGCCCCCTATTGACGTCAA
TGACGGTAAATGGCCCGCCTGGCATTATGCCCAGTACATGACCTTATGGGACTTTCCTACTTGGCAGTAC
ATCTACGTATTAGTCATCGCTATTACCATGGTGATGCGGTTTTGGCAGTACATCAATGGGCGTGGATAGC
GGTTTGACTCACGGGGATTTCCAAGTCTCCACCCCATTGACGTCAATGGGAGTTTGTTTTGGCACCAAAA
TCAACGGGACTTTCCAAAATGTCGTAACAACTCCGCCCCATTGACGCAAATGGGCGGTAGGCGTGTACGG
TGGGAGGTCTATATAAGCAGAGCTCTCCCTATCAGTGATAGAGATCTCCCTATCAGTGATAGAGATCGTC
GACGAGCTCGTTTAGTGAACCGTCAGATCGCCTGGAGACGCCATCCACGCTGTTTTGACCTCCATAGAAG
ACACCGGGACCGATCCAGCCTCCGGACTCTAGCGTTTAAACTTAAGCTTACCACCATGGATTATAAAGAC
GATGATGACAAGCACCACCACCACCACCACGACAAGGATTGTGAAATGAAACGCACCACACTGGACAGCC
CTTTGGGGAAGCTGGAGCTGTCTGGTTGTGAGCAGGGTCTGCACGAAATAATTTTTCTGGGCAAGGGGAC
GTCTGCAGCTGATGCCGTGGAGGTCCCAGCCCCCGCTGCGGTTCTCGGAGGTCCGGAGCCCCTGATGCAG
GCTACAGCCTGGCTGAATGCCTATTTCCACCAGCCCGAGGCTATCGAAGAGTTCCCCGTGCCGGCTCTTC
ACCATCCCGTTTTCCAGCAAGAGTCGTTCACCAGACAGGTGTTATGGAAGCTGCTGAAGGTTGTGAAATT
CGGAGAAGTGATTTCTTACTCTCACTTAGCAGCCCTGGCAGGCAACCCCGCAGCCACGGCAGCAGTGAAG
ACGGCACTGAGTGGCAATCCTGTCCCTATCCTGATCCCGTGCCACAGAGTGGTCCAGGGGGATTTGGATG
TGGGCGGTTACGAGGGTGGACTGGCCGTGAAGGAATGGCTTCTGGCCCATGAAGGCCACCGGTTGGGGAA
GCCAGGCTTGGGATTCGAACTGGAGGTGCTGTTCCAGGGCCCCGGTACCGCCATCACAAGTTTGTACAAA
AAAGCAGGCTTGAAGGAATTCGGTACCATGGCGAAGTCCCCGGAGAACTCTACCCTGGAGGAGATTCTGG
GGCAGTATCAACGGAGTCTCCGGGAACATGCCAGCAGAAGCATTCACCAACTGACATGTGCCCTGAAAGA
AGGCGATGTCACTATTGGAGAAGATGCACCAAATCTTTCTTTTAGCACCAGTGTGGGAAATGAGGACGCC
AGGACAGCCTGGCCCGAATTACAACAGAGCCATGCTGTTAATCAGCTCAAAGATTTGTTGCGCCAACAAG
CAGATAAGGAAAGTGAAGTATCTCCGTCAAGAAGAAGAAAAATGTCCCCCTTGAGGTCATTAGAACATGA
GGAAACCAATATGCCTACTATGCACGACCTTGTTCATACTATTAATGACCAGTCTCAATATATTCATCAT
TTAGAGGCAGAAGTTAAGTTCTGCAAGGAGGAACTCTCTGGAATGAAAAATAAAATACAAGTAGTTGTGC
TTGAAAACGAAGGGCTCCAGCAACAGCTAAAATCTCAAAGACAAGAGGAGACACTGAGGGAACAAACACT
TCTGGATGCATCCGGAAACATGCACAATTCTTGGATTACAACAGGTGAAGATTCTGGGGTGGGCGAAACC
TCCAAAAGACCATTTTCCCATGACAATGCAGATTTTGGCAAAGCTGCATCTGCTGGTGAGCAGCTAGAAC
TGGAGAAGCTAAAACTTACTTATGAGGAAAAGTGTGAAATTGAGGAATCCCAATTGAAGTTTTTGAGGAA
CGACTTAGCTGAATATCAGAGAACTTGTGAAGATCTTAAAGAGCAACTAAAGCATAAAGAATTTCTTCTG
GCTGCTAATACTTGTAACCGTGTTGGTGGTCTTTGTTTGAAATGTGCTCAGCATGAAGCTGTTCTTTCCC
AAACCCATACTAATGTTCATATGCAGACCATCGAAAGACTGGTTAAAGAAAGAGATGACTTGATGTCTGC
ACTAGTTTCCGTAAGGAGCAGCTTGGCAGATACGCAGCAAAGAGAAGCAAGTGCTTATGAACAGGTGAAA
CAAGTTTTGCAAATATCTGAGGAAGCCAATTTTGAAAAAACCAAGGCTTTAATCCAGTGTGACCAGTTGA
GGAAGGAGCTGGAGAGGCAGGCGGAGCGACTTGAAAAAGAACTTGCATCTCAGCAAGAGAAAAGGGCCAT
TGAGAAAGACATGATGAAAAAGGAAATAACGAAAGAAAGGGAGTACATGGGATCAAAGATGTTGATCTTG
TCTCAGAATATTGCCCAACTGGAGGCCCAGGTGGAAAAGGTTACAAAGGAAAAGATTTCAGCTATTAATC
AACTGGAGGAAATTCAAAGCCAGCTGGCTTCTCGGGAAATGGATGTCACAAAGGTGTGTGGAGAAATGCG
CTATCAGCTGAATAAAACCAACATGGAGAAGGATGAGGCAGAAAAGGAGCACAGAGAGTTCAGAGCAAAA
ACTAACAGGGATCTTGAAATTAAAGATCAGGAAATAGAGAAATTGAGAATAGAACTGGATGAAAGCAAAC
AACACTTGGAACAGGAGCAGCAGAAGGCAGCCCTGGCCAGAGAGGAGTGCCTGAGACTAACAGAACTGCT
GGGCGAATCTGAGCACCAACTGCACCTCACCAGACAGGAAAAAGATAGCATTCAGCAGAGCTTTAGCAAG
GAAGCAAAGGCCCAAGCCCTTCAGGCCCAGCAAAGAGAGCAGGAGCTGACACAGAAGATACAGCAAATGG
AGGCCCAGCATGACAAAACTGAAAATGAACAGTATTTGTTGCTGACCTCCCAGAATACATTTTTGACAAA
GTTAAAGGAAGAATGCTGTACATTAGCCAAGAAACTGGAACAAATCTCTCAAAAAACCAGATCTGAAATA
GCTCAACTCAGTCAAGAAAAAAGGTATACATATGATAAATTGGGAAAGTTACAGAGAAGAAATGAAGAAT
TGGAGGAACAGTGTGTCCAGCATGGGAGAGTACATGAGACGATGAAGCAAAGGCTAAGGCAGCTGGATAA
GCACAGCCAGGCCACAGCCCAGCAGCTGGTGCAGCTCCTCAGCAAGCAGAACCAGCTTCTCCTGGAGAGG
CAGAGCCTGTCGGAAGAGGTGGACCGGCTGCGGACCCAGTTACCCAGCATGCCACAATCTGATTGCTAGC
TCGAGTGCGGCCGCAACCCAGCTTTC
Features (pLannotate 1.2.2; 31 found; start..end, strand, type, name):
     85..196     +  polyA_signal   bGH poly(A) signal: bovine growth hormone polyadenylation signal
    737..2526    -  rep_origin     oriP: Epstein-Barr virus oriP replication origin (Yates et al., 2000)
   2527..2745    -  CDS            gL (fragment): GL_EBVB9 - Experimental evidence at protein level: Swiss-Prot protein existence level 1. The heterodimer glycoprotein H-glycoprotein L is required for the fusion of viral and plasma membranes leading to virus entry into the host cell. Acts as a functional inhibitor of gH and maintains gH in an inhibited form. Upon binding to host integrins, gL dissociates from gH leading to activation of the viral fusion glycoproteins gB and gH. Fusion of EBV with B-lymphocytes requires the additional receptor- binding protein gp42, which forms a complex with gH/gL. The heterodimer gH/gL targets also host EPHA
   2828..4755    -  CDS            EBNA1 (fragment): Epstein-Barr nuclear antigen 1, also known as EBNA-1 crucial for latent viral infection, and for episomal amplification of vectors containing the oriP origin (Okita et al., 2013)
   4793..5137    -  CDS            BRRF2_EBVB9 (fragment): Protein inferred from homology: Swiss-Prot protein existence level 3. From Epstein-Barr virus (strain B95-8) (HHV-4) (Human herpesvirus 4).
   5140..5163    -  promoter       tet promoter (fragment): E. coli promoter for tetracycline efflux protein gene
   5276..5380    +  promoter       AmpR promoter: bla
   5381..6241    +  CDS            AmpR: β-lactamase; bla; confers resistance to ampicillin, carbenicillin, and related antibiotics
   6412..7000    +  rep_origin     ori: high-copy-number ColE1/pMB1/pBR322/pUC origin of replication
   7046..7169    -  CDS            TcR (fragment): tetracycline efflux protein; tet; confers resistance to tetracycline
   7207..7504    +  promoter       SV40 promoter: SV40 enhancer and early promoter
   7581..8180    +  CDS            PuroR: puromycin N-acetyltransferase; pac from Streptomyces alboniger; confers resistance to puromycin
   8271..8405    +  polyA_signal   SV40 poly(A) signal: SV40 polyadenylation signal
   8527..8579    -  misc_feature   bom (fragment): basis of mobility region from pBR322
   8710..8803    +  ncRNA          Retro dr1: Accession: RF00214 - Retrovirus direct repeat 1 (dr1)
   8839..9100    +  promoter       RSV promoter: Rous sarcoma virus enhancer/promoter
   9126..9186    +  promoter       SV40 promoter (fragment): SV40 early promoter
   9217..9789    +  intron         β-globin intron: intron from rabbit β-globin gene
   9844..9862    +  promoter       T7 promoter: promoter for bacteriophage T7 RNA polymerase
   9873..10493   +  CDS            tetR: TETR2_ECOLX - Experimental evidence at protein level: Swiss-Prot protein existence level 1. TetR is the repressor of the tetracycline resistance element; its N-terminal region forms a helix-turn-helix structure and binds DNA. Binding of tetracycline to TetR reduces the repressor affinity for the tetracycline resistance gene (tetA) promoter operator sites. From Escherichia coli.
  10535..10656   +  polyA_signal   SV40 poly(A) signal: SV40 polyadenylation signal
  10711..11090   +  enhancer       CMV enhancer: human cytomegalovirus immediate early enhancer
  11091..11294   +  promoter       CMV promoter: human cytomegalovirus (CMV) immediate early promoter
  11296..11315   +  promoter       PLtetO-1 promoter (fragment): modified phage lambda PL promoter with tet operator sites (Lutz and Bujard, 1997)
  11317..11336   +  promoter       PLtetO-1 promoter (fragment): modified phage lambda PL promoter with tet operator sites (Lutz and Bujard, 1997)
  11344..11377   +  promoter       TRE3GV promoter (fragment): 3rd-generation Tet-responsive promoter that can be activated by binding of Tet-On® 3G, optimized for retroviral and lentiviral vectors
  11493..11510   +  CDS            9xHis (fragment): 9xHis affinity tag
  11511..12053   +  CDS            MGMT (fragment): MGMT_HUMAN - Experimental evidence at protein level: Swiss-Prot protein existence level 1. Involved in the cellular defense against the biological effects of O6-methylguanine (O6-MeG) and O4-methylthymine (O4-MeT) in DNA. Repairs the methylated nucleobase in DNA by stoichiometrically transferring the methyl group to a cysteine residue in the enzyme. This is a suicide reaction: the enzyme is irreversibly inactivated. From Homo sapiens (Human).
  12096..12120   +  protein_bind   attB1: mutant version of attB; recombination site for the Gateway® BP reaction BP Clonase™
  12138..14276   +  CDS            SDCCAG8: SDCG8_HUMAN - Also known as CCCAP, NPHP10. Experimental evidence at protein level: Swiss-Prot protein existence level 1. Plays a role in the establishment of cell polarity and epithelial lumen formation (By similarity). Plays also an essential role in ciliogenesis and subsequent Hedgehog signaling pathway that requires the presence of intact primary cilia for pathway activation. Mechanistically, interacts with and mediates RABEP2 centrosomal localization which is critical for ciliogenesis (PubMed:27224062). From Homo sapiens (Human).
  14296..14      -  protein_bind   attB2 (across the origin): mutant version of attB; recombination site for the Gateway® BP reaction BP Clonase™
