>Addgene plasmid #136798 | pEBTet-SNAP-CCCAP | addgene full sequence | sequence record 275872 | Addgene NGS Result
TTGTACAAAGTGGTGATGGCAGCTAGCGGCGCGCCCGGCCGCTCGAGTCTAGAGGGCCCGTTTAAACCCG
CTGATCAGCCTCGACTGTGCCTTCTAGTTGCCAGCCATCTGTTGTTTGCCCCTCCCCCGTGCCTTCCTTG
ACCCTGGAAGGTGCCACTCCCACTGTCCTTTCCTAATAAAATGAGGAAATTGCATCGCATTGTCTGAGTA
GGTGTCATTCTATTCTGGGGGGTGGGGTGGGGCAGGACAGCAAGGGGGAGGATTGGGAAGACAATAGCAG
GCTAGAGGATCGATCCCCGCCCCGGACGAACTAAACCTGACTACGACATCTCTGCCCCTTCTTCGCGGGG
CAGTGCATGTAATCCCTTCAGTTGGTTGGTACAACTTGCCAACTGGGCCCTGTTCCACATGTGACACGGG
GGGGGACCAAACACAAAGGGGTTCTCTGACTGTAGTTGACATCCTTATAAATGGATGTGCACATTTGCCA
ACACTGAGTGGCTTTCATCCTGGAGCAGACTTTGCAGTCTGTGGACTGCAACACAACATTGCCTTTATGT
GTAACTCTTGGCTGAAGCTCTTACACCAATGCTGGGGGACATGTACCTCCCAGGGGCCCAGGAAGACTAC
GGGAGGCTACACCAACGTCAATCAGAGGGGCCTGTGTAGCTACCGATAAGCGGACCCTCAAGAGGGCATT
AGCAATAGTGTTTATAAGGCCCCCTTGTTAACCCTAAACGGGTAGCATATGCTTCCCGGGTAGTAGTATA
TACTATCCAGACTAACCCTAATTCAATAGCATATGTTACCCAACGGGAAGCATATGCTATCGAATTAGGG
TTAGTAAAAGGGTCCTAAGGAACAGCGATATCTCCCACCCCATGAGCTGTCACGGTTTTATTTACATGGG
GTCAGGATTCCACGAGGGTAGTGAACCATTTTAGTCACAAGGGCAGTGGCTGAAGATCAAGGAGCGGGCA
GTGAACTCTCCTGAATCTTCGCCTGCTTCTTCATTCTCCTTCGTTTAGCTAATAGAATAACTGCTGAGTT
GTGAACAGTAAGGTGTATGTGAGGTGCTCGAAAACAAGGTTTCAGGTGACGCCCCCAGAATAAAATTTGG
ACGGGGGGTTCAGTGGTGGCATTGTGCTATGACACCAATATAACCCTCACAAACCCCTTGGGCAATAAAT
ACTAGTGTAGGAATGAAACATTCTGAATATCTTTAACAATAGAAATCCATGGGGTGGGGACAAGCCGTAA
AGACTGGATGTCCATCTCACACGAATTTATGGCTATGGGCAACACATAATCCTAGTGCAATATGATACTG
GGGTTATTAAGATGTGTCCCAGGCAGGGACCAAGACAGGTGAACCATGTTGTTACACTCTATTTGTAACA
AGGGGAAAGAGAGTGGACGCCGACAGCAGCGGACTCCACTGGTTGTCTCTAACACCCCCGAAAATTAAAC
GGGGCTCCACGCCAATGGGGCCCATAAACAAAGACAAGTGGCCACTCTTTTTTTTGAAATTGTGGAGTGG
GGGCACGCGTCAGCCCCCACACGCCGCCCTGCGGTTTTGGACTGTAAAATAAGGGTGTAATAACTTGGCT
GATTGTAACCCCGCTAACCACTGCGGTCAAACCACTTGCCCACAAAACCACTAATGGCACCCCGGGGAAT
ACCTGCATAAGTAGGTGGGCGGGCCAAGATAGGGGCGCGATTGCTGCGATCTGGAGGACAAATTACACAC
ACTTGCGCCTGAGCGCCAAGCACAGGGTTGTTGGTCCTCATATTCACGAGGTCGCTGAGAGCACGGTGGG
CTAATGTTGCCATGGGTAGCATATACTACCCAAATATCTGGATAGCATATGCTATCCTAATCTATATCTG
GGTAGCATAGGCTATCCTAATCTATATCTGGGTAGTATATGCTATCCTAATCTGTATCCGGGTAGCATAT
GCTATCCTAATAGAGATTAGGGTAGTATATGCTATCCTAATTTATATCTGGGTAGCATATACTACCCAAA
TATCTGGATAGCATATGCTATCCTAATCTATATCTGGGTAGCATATGCTATCCTAATCTATATCTGGGTA
GCATAGGCTATCCTAATCTATATCTGGGTAGCATATGCTATCCTAATCTATATCTGGGTAGTATATGCTA
TCCTAATTTATATCTGGGTAGCATAGGCTATCCTAATCTATATCTGGGTAGCATATGCTATCCTAATCTA
TATCTGGGTAGTATATGCTATCCTAATCTGTATCCGGGTAGCATATGCTATCCTCATGCATATACAGTCA
GCATATGATACCCAGTAGTAGAGTGGGAGTGCTATCCTTTGCATATGCCGCCACCTCCCAAGGGGGCGTG
AATTTTCGCTGCTTGTCCTTTTCCTGCTGGTTGCTCCCATTCTTAGGTGAATTTAAGGAGGCCAGGCTAA
AGCCGTCGCATGTCTGATTGCTCACCAGGTAAATGTCGCTAATGTTTTCCAACGCGAGAAGGTGTTGAGC
GCGGAGCTGAGTGACGTGACAACATGGGTATGCCCAATTGCCCCATGTTGGGAGGACGAAAATGGTGACA
AGACAGATGGCCAGAAATACACCAACAGCACGCATGATGTCTACTGGGGATTTATTCTTTAGTGCGGGGG
AATACACGGCTTTTAATACGATTGAGGGCGTCTCCTAACAAGTTACATCACTCCTGCCCTTCCTCACCCT
CATCTCCATCACCTCCTTCATCTCCGTCATCTCCGTCATCACCCTCCGCGGCAGCCCCTTCCACCATAGG
TGGAAACCAGGGAGGCAAATCTACTCCATCGTCAAAGCTGCACACAGTCACCCTGATATTGCAGGTAGGA
GCGGGCTTTGTCATAACAAGGTCCTTAATCGCATCCTTCAAAACCTCAGCAAATATATGAGTTTGTAAAA
AGACCATGAAATAACAGACAATGGACTCCCTTAGCGGGCCAGGTTGTGGGCCGGGTCCAGGGGCCATTCC
AAAGGGGAGACGACTCAATGGTGTAAGACGACATTGTGGAATAGCAAGGGCAGTTCCTCGCCTTAGGTTG
TAAAGGGAGGTCTTACTACCTCCATATACGAACACACCGGCGACCCAAGTTCCTTCGTCGGTAGTCCTTT
CTACGTGACTCCTAGCCAGGAGAGCTCTTAAACCTTCTGCAATGTTCTCAAATTTCGGGTTGGAACCTCC
TTGACCACGATGCTTTCCAAACCACCCTCCTTTTTTGCGCCTGCCTCCATCACCCTGACCCCGGGGTCCA
GTGCTTGGGCCTTCTCCTGGGTCATCTGCGGGGCCCTGCTCTATCGCTCCCGGGGGCACGTCAGGCTCAC
CATCTGGGCCACCTTCTTGGTGGTATTCAAAATAATCGGCTTCCCCTACAGGGTGGAAAAATGGCCTTCT
ACCTGGAGGGGGCCTGCGCGGTGGAGACCCGGATGATGATGACTGACTACTGGGACTCCTGGGCCTCTTT
TCTCCACGTCCACGACCTCTCCCCCTGGCTCTTTCACGACTTCCCCCCCTGGCTCTTTCACGTCCTCTAC
CCCGGCGGCCTCCACTACCTCCTCGACCCCGGCCTCCACTACCTCCTCGACCCCGGCCTCCACTGCCTCC
TCGACCCCGGCCTCCACCTCCTGCTCCTGCCCCTCCTGCTCCTGCCCCTCCTCCTGCTCCTGCCCCTCCT
GCCCCTCCTGCTCCTGCCCCTCCTGCCCCTCCTGCTCCTGCCCCTCCTGCCCCTCCTGCTCCTGCCCCTC
CTGCCCCTCCTCCTGCTCCTGCCCCTCCTGCCCCTCCTCCTGCTCCTGCCCCTCCTGCCCCTCCTGCTCC
TGCCCCTCCTGCCCCTCCTGCTCCTGCCCCTCCTGCCCCTCCTGCTCCTGCCCCTCCTGCTCCTGCCCCT
CCTGCTCCTGCCCCTCCTGCTCCTGCCCCTCCTGCCCCTCCTGCCCCTCCTCCTGCTCCTGCCCCTCCTG
CTCCTGCCCCTCCTGCCCCTCCTGCCCCTCCTGCTCCTGCCCCTCCTCCTGCTCCTGCCCCTCCTGCCCC
TCCTGCYCCTCCTCCTGCTCCTGCCCCTCCTGCCCCTCCTCCTGCTCCTGCCCCTCCTCCTSCTCCTSCC
CCTCCTGCCCCTCCTGCCCCTCCTCCTGCTCCTGCCCCTCCTGCCCCTCCTCCTGCTCCTGCCCCTCCTC
CTGCTCCTGCCCCTCCTGCCCCTCCTGCCCCTCCTCCTGCTCCTGCCCCTCCTCCTGCTCCTGCCCCTCC
TGCCCCTCCTGCCCCTCCTGCCCCTCCTCCTGCTCCTGCCCCTCCTCCTGCTCCTGCCCCTCCTGCTCCT
GCCCCTCCCGCTCCTGCTCCTGCTCCTGTTCCACCGTGGGTCCCTTTGCAGCCAATGCAACTTGGACGTT
TTTGGGGTCTCCGGACACCATCTCTATGTCTTGGCCCTGATCCTGAGCCGCCCGGGGCTCCTGGTCTTCC
GCCTCCTCGTCCTCGTCCTCTTCCCCGTCCTCGTCCATGGTTATCACCCCCTCTTCTTTGAGGTCCACTG
CCGCCGGAGCCTTCTGGTCCAGATGTGTCTCCCTTCTCTCCTAGGCCATTTCCAGGTCCTGTACCTGGCC
CCTCGTCAGACATGATTCACACTAAAAGAGATCAATAGACATCTTTATTAGACGACGCTCAGTGAATACA
GGGAGTGCAGACTCCTGCCCCCTCCAACAGCCCCCCCACCCTCATCCCCTTCATGGTCGCTGTCAGACAG
ATCCAGGTCTGAAAATTCCCCATCCTCCGAACCATCCTCGTCCTCATCACCAATTACTCGCAGCCCGGAA
AACTCCCGCTGAACATCCTCAAGATTTGCGTCCTGAGCCTCAAGCCAGGCCTCAAATTCCTCGTCCCCCT
TTTTGCTGGACGGTAGGGATGGGGATTCTCGGGACCCCTCCTCTTCCTCTTCAAGGTCACCAGACAGAGA
TGCTACTGGGGCAACGGAAGAAAAGCTGGGTGCGGCCTGTGAGGATCAGCTTATCGATGATAAGCTGTCA
AACATGAGAATTCTTGAAGACGAAAGGGCCTCGTGATACGCCTATTTTTATAGGTTAATGTCATGATAAT
AATGGTTTCTTAGACGTCAGGTGGCACTTTTCGGGGAAATGTGCGCGGAACCCCTATTTGTTTATTTTTC
TAAATACATTCAAATATGTATCCGCTCATGAGACAATAACCCTGATAAATGCTTCAATAATATTGAAAAA
GGAAGAGTATGAGTATTCAACATTTCCGTGTCGCCCTTATTCCCTTTTTTGCGGCATTTTGCCTTCCTGT
TTTTGCTCACCCAGAAACGCTGGTGAAAGTAAAAGATGCTGAAGATCAGTTGGGTGCACGAGTGGGTTAC
ATCGAACTGGATCTCAACAGCGGTAAGATCCTTGAGAGTTTTCGCCCCGAAGAACGTTTTCCAATGATGA
GCACTTTTAAAGTTCTGCTATGTGGCGCGGTATTATCCCGTGTTGACGCCGGGCAAGAGCAACTCGGTCG
CCGCATACACTATTCTCAGAATGACTTGGTTGAGTACTCACCAGTCACAGAAAAGCATCTTACGGATGGC
ATGACAGTAAGAGAATTATGCAGTGCTGCCATAACCATGAGTGATAACACTGCGGCCAACTTACTTCTGA
CAACGATCGGAGGACCGAAGGAGCTAACCGCTTTTTTGCACAACATGGGGGATCATGTAACTCGCCTTGA
TCGTTGGGAACCGGAGCTGAATGAAGCCATACCAAACGACGAGCGTGACACCACGATGCCTGCAGCAATG
GCAACAACGTTGCGCAAACTATTAACTGGCGAACTACTTACTCTAGCTTCCCGGCAACAATTAATAGACT
GGATGGAGGCGGATAAAGTTGCAGGACCACTTCTGCGCTCGGCCCTTCCGGCTGGCTGGTTTATTGCTGA
TAAATCTGGAGCCGGTGAGCGTGGGTCTCGCGGTATCATTGCAGCACTGGGGCCAGATGGTAAGCCCTCC
CGTATCGTAGTTATCTACACGACGGGGAGTCAGGCAACTATGGATGAACGAAATAGACAGATCGCTGAGA
TAGGTGCCTCACTGATTAAGCATTGGTAACTGTCAGACCAAGTTTACTCATATATACTTTAGATTGATTT
AAAACTTCATTTTTAATTTAAAAGGATCTAGGTGAAGATCCTTTTTGATAATCTCATGACCAAAATCCCT
TAACGTGAGTTTTCGTTCCACTGAGCGTCAGACCCCGTAGAAAAGATCAAAGGATCTTCTTGAGATCCTT
TTTTTCTGCGCGTAATCTGCTGCTTGCAAACAAAAAAACCACCGCTACCAGCGGTGGTTTGTTTGCCGGA
TCAAGAGCTACCAACTCTTTTTCCGAAGGTAACTGGCTTCAGCAGAGCGCAGATACCAAATACTGTCCTT
CTAGTGTAGCCGTAGTTAGGCCACCACTTCAAGAACTCTGTAGCACCGCCTACATACCTCGCTCTGCTAA
TCCTGTTACCAGTGGCTGCTGCCAGTGGCGATAAGTCGTGTCTTACCGGGTTGGACTCAAGACGATAGTT
ACCGGATAAGGCGCAGCGGTCGGGCTGAACGGGGGGTTCGTGCACACAGCCCAGCTTGGAGCGAACGACC
TACACCGAACTGAGATACCTACAGCGTGAGCTATGAGAAAGCGCCACGCTTCCCGAAGGGAGAAAGGCGG
ACAGGTATCCGGTAAGCGGCAGGGTCGGAACAGGAGAGCGCACGAGGGAGCTTCCAGGGGGAAACGCCTG
GTATCTTTATAGTCCTGTCGGGTTTCGCCACCTCTGACTTGAGCGTCGATTTTTGTGATGCTCGTCAGGG
GGGCGGAGCCTATGGAAAAACGCCAGCAACGCGGCCTTTTTACGGTTCCTGGCCTTTTGCTGGCCTTGAA
GCTGTCCCTGATGGTCGTCATCTACCTGCCTGGACAGCATGGCCTGCAACGCGGGCATCCCGATGCCGCC
GGAAGCGAGAAGAATCATAATGGGGAAGGCCATCCAGCCTCGCGTCGAACTAGATGATCCGGCTGTGGAA
TGTGTGTCAGTTAGGGTGTGGAAAGTCCCCAGGCTCCCCAGCAGGCAGAAGTATGCAAAGCATGCATCTC
AATTAGTCAGCAACCAGGTGTGGAAAGTCCCCAGGCTCCCCAGCAGGCAGAAGTATGCAAAGCATGCATC
TCAATTAGTCAGCAACCATAGTCCCGCCCCTAACTCCGCCCATCCCGCCCCTAACTCCGCCCAGTTCCGC
CCATTCTCCGCCCCATGGCTGACTAATTTTTTTTATTTATGCAGAGGCCGAGGCCGCCTCGGCCTCTGAG
CTATTCCAGAAGTAGTGAGGAGGCTTTTTTGGAGGGTGACCGCCACGACCGGTGCCGCCACCATCCCCTG
ACCCACGCCCCTGACCCCTCACAAGGAGACGACCTTCCATGACCGAGTACAAGCCCACGGTGCGCCTCGC
CACCCGCGACGACGTCCCCCGGGCCGTACGCACCCTCGCCGCCGCGTTCGCCGACTACCCCGCCACGCGC
CACACCGTCGACCCCGACCGCCACATCGAACGCGTCACCGAGCTGCAAGAACTCTTCCTCACGCGCGTCG
GGCTCGACATCGGCAAGGTGTGGGTCGCGGACGACGGCGCCGCGGTGGCGGTCTGGACCACGCCGGAGAG
CGTCGAAGCGGGGGCGGTGTTCGCCGAGATCGGCCCGCGCATGGCCGAGTTGAGCGGTTCCCGGCTGGCC
GCGCAGCAACAGATGGAAGGCCTCCTGGCGCCGCACCGGCCCAAGGAGCCCGCGTGGTTCCTGGCCACCG
TCGGCGTCTCGCCCGACCACCAGGGCAAGGGTCTGGGCAGCGCCGTCGTGCTCCCCGGAGTGGAGGCGGC
CGAGCGCGCCGGGGTGCCCGCCTTCCTGGAGACCTCCGCGCCCCGCAACCTCCCCTTCTACGAGCGGCTC
GGCTTCACCGTCACCGCCGACGTCGAGGTGCCCGAAGGACCGCGCACCTGGTGCATGACCCGCAAGCCCG
GTGCCTGACGCCCGCCCCACGACCCGCAGCGCCCGACCGAAAGGAGCGCACGACCCGGTCCGACGCGGCC
CGACGGGTCCGAGGGGGGTCGACCTCGAAACTTGTTTATTGCAGCTTATAATGGTTACAAATAAAGCAAT
AGCATCACAAATTTCACAAATAAAGCATTTTTTTCACTGCATTCTAGTTGTGGTTTGTCCAAACTCATCA
ATGTATCTTATCATGTCTGGATCTGATCCGAACCCCTTCCTCGACCAATTCTCATGTTTGACAGCTTATC
ATCGCAGATCCGGGCAACGTTGTTGCCATTGCTCGACCAATTCTCATGTTTGACAGCTTATCATCGCAGA
TCCGTATGGTGCACTCTCAGTACAATCTGCTCTGATGCCGCATAGTTAAGCCAGTATCTGCTCCCTGCTT
GTGTGTTGGAGGTCGCTGAGTAGTGCGCGAGCAAAATTTAAGCTACAACAAGGCAAGGCTTGACCGACAA
TTGCATGAAGAATCTGCTTAGGGTTAGGCGTTTTGCGCTGCTTCGCGATGTACGGGCCAGATATACGCGT
ATCTGAGGGGACTAGGGTGTGTTTAGGCGAAAAGCGGGGCTTCGGTTGTACGCGGTTAGGAGTCCCCTCA
GGATATAGTAGTTTCGCTTTTGCATAGGGAGGGGGAAATGTAGTCTTATGCAATACTCTTGTAGTCTTGC
AACATGGTAACGATGAGTTAGCAACATGCCTTACAAGGAGAGAAAAAGCACCGTGCATGCCGATTGGTGG
AAGTAAGGTGGTACGATCGTGCCTTATTAGGAAGGCAACAGACGGGTCTGACATGGATTGGACGAACCAC
TGAATTCCGCATTGCAGAGATATTGTATTTAAGTGCCTAGCTCGATACAATAAACGCCATTTGACCATTC
ACCACATTGGTGTGCACCTCCAAGCTGGCCGGGGATCCTCTAGGGCCTCTGAGCTATTCCAGAAGTAGTG
AAGAGGCTTTTTTGGAGGCCTAGGCTTTTGCAAAAAGCTCCGGATCGATCCTGAGAACTTCAGGGTGAGT
TTGGGGACCCTTGATTGTTCTTTCTTTTTCGCTATTGTAAAATTCATGTTATATGGAGGGGGCAAAGTTT
TCAGGGTGTTGTTTAGAATGGGAAGATGTCCCTTGTATCACCATGGACCCTCATGATAATTTTGTTTCTT
TCACTTTCTACTCTGTTGACAACCATTGTCTCCTCTTATTTTCTTTTCATTTTCTGTAACTTTTTCGTTA
AACTTTAGCTTGCATTTGTAACGAATTTTTAAATTCACTTTTGTTTATTTGTCAGATTGTAAGTACTTTC
TCTAATCACTTTTTTTTCAAGGCAATCAGGGTATATTATATTGTACTTCAGCACAGTTTTAGAGAACAAT
TGTTATAATTAAATGATAAGGTAGAATATTTCTGCATATAAATTCTGGCTGGCGTGGAAATATTCTTATT
GGTAGAAACAACTACATCCTGGTCATCATCCTGCCTTTCTCTTTATGGTTACAATGATATACACTGTTTG
AGATGAGGATAAAATACTCTGAGTCCAAACCGGGCCCCTCTGCTAACCATGTTCATGCCTTCTTCTTTTT
CCTACAGCTCCTGGGCAACGTGCTGGTTATTGTGCTGTCTCATCATTTTGGCAAAGAATTGTAATACGAC
TCACTATAGGGCGAATTGATATGTCTAGATTAGATAAAAGTAAAGTGATTAACAGCGCATTAGAGCTGCT
TAATGAGGTCGGAATCGAAGGTTTAACAACCCGTAAACTCGCCCAGAAGCTAGGTGTAGAGCAGCCTACA
TTGTATTGGCATGTAAAAAATAAGCGGGCTTTGCTCGACGCCTTAGCCATTGAGATGTTAGATAGGCACC
ATACTCACTTTTGCCCTTTAGAAGGGGAAAGCTGGCAAGATTTTTTACGTAATAACGCTAAAAGTTTTAG
ATGTGCTTTACTAAGTCATCGCGATGGAGCAAAAGTACATTTAGGTACACGGCCTACAGAAAAACAGTAT
GAAACTCTCGAAAATCAATTAGCCTTTTTATGCCAACAAGGTTTTTCACTAGAGAATGCATTATATGCAC
TCAGCGCTGTGGGGCATTTTACTTTAGGTTGCGTATTGGAAGATCAAGAGCATCAAGTCGCTAAAGAAGA
AAGGGAAACACCTACTACTGATAGTATGCCGCCATTATTACGACAAGCTATCGAATTATTTGATCACCAA
GGTGCAGAGCCAGCCTTCTTATTCGGCCTTGAATTGATCATATGCGGATTAGAAAAACAACTTAAATGTG
AAAGTGGGTCCGCGTACAGCGGATCCCGGGAATTCAGATCTTATTAAAGCAGAACTTGTTTATTGCAGCT
TATAATGGTTACAAATAAAGCAATAGCATCACAAATTTCACAAATAAAGCATTTTTTTCACTGCATTCTA
GTTGTGGTTTGTCCAAACTCATCAATGTATCTTATCATGTCTGGTCGAATCCATGGCGCAGAACTGGTAG
GTATGGAAGATCCGCGTTGACATTGATTATTGACTAGTTATTAATAGTAATCAATTACGGGGTCATTAGT
TCATAGCCCATATATGGAGTTCCGCGTTACATAACTTACGGTAAATGGCCCGCCTGGCTGACCGCCCAAC
GACCCCCGCCCATTGACGTCAATAATGACGTATGTTCCCATAGTAACGCCAATAGGGACTTTCCATTGAC
GTCAATGGGTGGAGTATTTACGGTAAACTGCCCACTTGGCAGTACATCAAGTGTATCATATGCCAAGTAC
GCCCCCTATTGACGTCAATGACGGTAAATGGCCCGCCTGGCATTATGCCCAGTACATGACCTTATGGGAC
TTTCCTACTTGGCAGTACATCTACGTATTAGTCATCGCTATTACCATGGTGATGCGGTTTTGGCAGTACA
TCAATGGGCGTGGATAGCGGTTTGACTCACGGGGATTTCCAAGTCTCCACCCCATTGACGTCAATGGGAG
TTTGTTTTGGCACCAAAATCAACGGGACTTTCCAAAATGTCGTAACAACTCCGCCCCATTGACGCAAATG
GGCGGTAGGCGTGTACGGTGGGAGGTCTATATAAGCAGAGCTCTCCCTATCAGTGATAGAGATCTCCCTA
TCAGTGATAGAGATCGTCGACGAGCTCGTTTAGTGAACCGTCAGATCGCCTGGAGACGCCATCCACGCTG
TTTTGACCTCCATAGAAGACACCGGGACCGATCCAGCCTCCGGACTCTAGCGTTTAAACTTAAGCTTACC
ACCATGGATTATAAAGACGATGATGACAAGCACCACCACCACCACCACGACAAGGATTGTGAAATGAAAC
GCACCACACTGGACAGCCCTTTGGGGAAGCTGGAGCTGTCTGGTTGTGAGCAGGGTCTGCACGAAATAAT
TTTTCTGGGCAAGGGGACGTCTGCAGCTGATGCCGTGGAGGTCCCAGCCCCCGCTGCGGTTCTCGGAGGT
CCGGAGCCCCTGATGCAGGCTACAGCCTGGCTGAATGCCTATTTCCACCAGCCCGAGGCTATCGAAGAGT
TCCCCGTGCCGGCTCTTCACCATCCCGTTTTCCAGCAAGAGTCGTTCACCAGACAGGTGTTATGGAAGCT
GCTGAAGGTTGTGAAATTCGGAGAAGTGATTTCTTACTCTCACTTAGCAGCCCTGGCAGGCAACCCCGCA
GCCACGGCAGCAGTGAAGACGGCACTGAGTGGCAATCCTGTCCCTATCCTGATCCCGTGCCACAGAGTGG
TCCAGGGGGATTTGGATGTGGGCGGTTACGAGGGTGGACTGGCCGTGAAGGAATGGCTTCTGGCCCATGA
AGGCCACCGGTTGGGGAAGCCAGGCTTGGGATTCGAACTGGAGGTGCTGTTCCAGGGCCCCGGTACCGCC
ATCACAAGTTTGTACAAAAAAGCAGGCTTGAAGGAATTCGGTACCATGGCGAAGTCCCCGGAGAACTCTA
CCCTGGAGGAGATTCTGGGGCAGTATCAACGGAGTCTCCGGGAACATGCCAGCAGAAGCATTCACCAACT
GACATGTGCCCTGAAAGAAGGCGATGTCACTATTGGAGAAGATGCACCAAATCTTTCTTTTAGCACCAGT
GTGGGAAATGAGGACGCCAGGACAGCCTGGCCCGAATTACAACAGAGCCATGCTGTTAATCAGCTCAAAG
ATTTGTTGCGCCAACAAGCAGATAAGGAAAGTGAAGTATCTCCGTCAAGAAGAAGAAAAATGTCCCCCTT
GAGGTCATTAGAACATGAGGAAACCAATATGCCTACTATGCACGACCTTGTTCATACTATTAATGACCAG
TCTCAATATATTCATCATTTAGAGGCAGAAGTTAAGTTCTGCAAGGAGGAACTCTCTGGAATGAAAAATA
AAATACAAGTAGTTGTGCTTGAAAACGAAGGGCTCCAGCAACAGCTAAAATCTCAAAGACAAGAGGAGAC
ACTGAGGGAACAAACACTTCTGGATGCATCCGGAAACATGCACAATTCTTGGATTACAACAGGTGAAGAT
TCTGGGGTGGGCGAAACCTCCAAAAGACCATTTTCCCATGACAATGCAGATTTTGGCAAAGCTGCATCTG
CTGGTGAGCAGCTAGAACTGGAGAAGCTAAAACTTACTTATGAGGAAAAGTGTGAAATTGAGGAATCCCA
ATTGAAGTTTTTGAGGAACGACTTAGCTGAATATCAGAGAACTTGTGAAGATCTTAAAGAGCAACTAAAG
CATAAAGAATTTCTTCTGGCTGCTAATACTTGTAACCGTGTTGGTGGTCTTTGTTTGAAATGTGCTCAGC
ATGAAGCTGTTCTTTCCCAAACCCATACTAATGTTCATATGCAGACCATCGAAAGACTGGTTAAAGAAAG
AGATGACTTGATGTCTGCACTAGTTTCCGTAAGGAGCAGCTTGGCAGATACGCAGCAAAGAGAAGCAAGT
GCTTATGAACAGGTGAAACAAGTTTTGCAAATATCTGAGGAAGCCAATTTTGAAAAAACCAAGGCTTTAA
TCCAGTGTGACCAGTTGAGGAAGGAGCTGGAGAGGCAGGCGGAGCGACTTGAAAAAGAACTTGCATCTCA
GCAAGAGAAAAGGGCCATTGAGAAAGACATGATGAAAAAGGAAATAACGAAAGAAAGGGAGTACATGGGA
TCAAAGATGTTGATCTTGTCTCAGAATATTGCCCAACTGGAGGCCCAGGTGGAAAAGGTTACAAAGGAAA
AGATTTCAGCTATTAATCAACTGGAGGAAATTCAAAGCCAGCTGGCTTCTCGGGAAATGGATGTCACAAA
GGTGTGTGGAGAAATGCGCTATCAGCTGAATAAAACCAACATGGAGAAGGATGAGGCAGAAAAGGAGCAC
AGAGAGTTCAGAGCAAAAACTAACAGGGATCTTGAAATTAAAGATCAGGAAATAGAGAAATTGAGAATAG
AACTGGATGAAAGCAAACAACACTTGGAACAGGAGCAGCAGAAGGCAGCCCTGGCCAGAGAGGAGTGCCT
GAGACTAACAGAACTGCTGGGCGAATCTGAGCACCAACTGCACCTCACCAGACAGGAAAAAGATAGCATT
CAGCAGAGCTTTAGCAAGGAAGCAAAGGCCCAAGCCCTTCAGGCCCAGCAAAGAGAGCAGGAGCTGACAC
AGAAGATACAGCAAATGGAGGCCCAGCATGACAAAACTGAAAATGAACAGTATTTGTTGCTGACCTCCCA
GAATACATTTTTGACAAAGTTAAAGGAAGAATGCTGTACATTAGCCAAGAAACTGGAACAAATCTCTCAA
AAAACCAGATCTGAAATAGCTCAACTCAGTCAAGAAAAAAGGTATACATATGATAAATTGGGAAAGTTAC
AGAGAAGAAATGAAGAATTGGAGGAACAGTGTGTCCAGCATGGGAGAGTACATGAGACGATGAAGCAAAG
GCTAAGGCAGCTGGATAAGCACAGCCAGGCCACAGCCCAGCAGCTGGTGCAGCTCCTCAGCAAGCAGAAC
CAGCTTCTCCTGGAGAGGCAGAGCCTGTCGGAAGAGGTGGACCGGCTGCGGACCCAGTTACCCAGCATGC
CACAATCTGATTGCTAGCTCGAGTGCGGCCGCAACCCAGCTTTC
Features (pLannotate 1.2.2; 31 found; start..end, strand, type, name):
     85..196     +  polyA_signal   bGH poly(A) signal: bovine growth hormone polyadenylation signal
    737..2294    -  rep_origin     oriP (fragment): Epstein-Barr virus oriP replication origin (Yates et al., 2000)
   2407..2625    -  CDS            gL (fragment): GL_EBVB9 - Experimental evidence at protein level: Swiss-Prot protein existence level 1. The heterodimer glycoprotein H-glycoprotein L is required for the fusion of viral and plasma membranes leading to virus entry into the host cell. Acts as a functional inhibitor of gH and maintains gH in an inhibited form. Upon binding to host integrins, gL dissociates from gH leading to activation of the viral fusion glycoproteins gB and gH. Fusion of EBV with B-lymphocytes requires the additional receptor- binding protein gp42, which forms a complex with gH/gL. The heterodimer gH/gL targets also host EPHA
   2708..4633    -  CDS            EBNA1: Epstein-Barr nuclear antigen 1, also known as EBNA-1 crucial for latent viral infection, and for episomal amplification of vectors containing the oriP origin (Okita et al., 2013)
   4671..5015    -  CDS            BRRF2_EBVB9 (fragment): Protein inferred from homology: Swiss-Prot protein existence level 3. From Epstein-Barr virus (strain B95-8) (HHV-4) (Human herpesvirus 4).
   5018..5041    -  promoter       tet promoter (fragment): E. coli promoter for tetracycline efflux protein gene
   5154..5258    +  promoter       AmpR promoter: bla
   5259..6119    +  CDS            AmpR: β-lactamase; bla; confers resistance to ampicillin, carbenicillin, and related antibiotics
   6290..6878    +  rep_origin     ori: high-copy-number ColE1/pMB1/pBR322/pUC origin of replication
   6924..7047    -  CDS            TcR (fragment): tetracycline efflux protein; tet; confers resistance to tetracycline
   7085..7382    +  promoter       SV40 promoter: SV40 enhancer and early promoter
   7459..8058    +  CDS            PuroR: puromycin N-acetyltransferase; pac from Streptomyces alboniger; confers resistance to puromycin
   8149..8283    +  polyA_signal   SV40 poly(A) signal: SV40 polyadenylation signal
   8405..8457    -  misc_feature   bom (fragment): basis of mobility region from pBR322
   8588..8681    +  ncRNA          Retro dr1: Accession: RF00214 - Retrovirus direct repeat 1 (dr1)
   8717..8978    +  promoter       RSV promoter: Rous sarcoma virus enhancer/promoter
   9004..9064    +  promoter       SV40 promoter (fragment): SV40 early promoter
   9095..9667    +  intron         β-globin intron: intron from rabbit β-globin gene
   9722..9740    +  promoter       T7 promoter: promoter for bacteriophage T7 RNA polymerase
   9751..10371   +  CDS            tetR: TETR2_ECOLX - Experimental evidence at protein level: Swiss-Prot protein existence level 1. TetR is the repressor of the tetracycline resistance element; its N-terminal region forms a helix-turn-helix structure and binds DNA. Binding of tetracycline to TetR reduces the repressor affinity for the tetracycline resistance gene (tetA) promoter operator sites. From Escherichia coli.
  10413..10534   +  polyA_signal   SV40 poly(A) signal: SV40 polyadenylation signal
  10589..10968   +  enhancer       CMV enhancer: human cytomegalovirus immediate early enhancer
  10969..11172   +  promoter       CMV promoter: human cytomegalovirus (CMV) immediate early promoter
  11174..11193   +  promoter       PLtetO-1 promoter (fragment): modified phage lambda PL promoter with tet operator sites (Lutz and Bujard, 1997)
  11195..11214   +  promoter       PLtetO-1 promoter (fragment): modified phage lambda PL promoter with tet operator sites (Lutz and Bujard, 1997)
  11222..11255   +  promoter       TRE3GV promoter (fragment): 3rd-generation Tet-responsive promoter that can be activated by binding of Tet-On® 3G, optimized for retroviral and lentiviral vectors
  11371..11388   +  CDS            9xHis (fragment): 9xHis affinity tag
  11389..11931   +  CDS            MGMT (fragment): MGMT_HUMAN - Experimental evidence at protein level: Swiss-Prot protein existence level 1. Involved in the cellular defense against the biological effects of O6-methylguanine (O6-MeG) and O4-methylthymine (O4-MeT) in DNA. Repairs the methylated nucleobase in DNA by stoichiometrically transferring the methyl group to a cysteine residue in the enzyme. This is a suicide reaction: the enzyme is irreversibly inactivated. From Homo sapiens (Human).
  11974..11998   +  protein_bind   attB1: mutant version of attB; recombination site for the Gateway® BP reaction BP Clonase™
  12016..14154   +  CDS            SDCCAG8: SDCG8_HUMAN - Also known as CCCAP, NPHP10. Experimental evidence at protein level: Swiss-Prot protein existence level 1. Plays a role in the establishment of cell polarity and epithelial lumen formation (By similarity). Plays also an essential role in ciliogenesis and subsequent Hedgehog signaling pathway that requires the presence of intact primary cilia for pathway activation. Mechanistically, interacts with and mediates RABEP2 centrosomal localization which is critical for ciliogenesis (PubMed:27224062). From Homo sapiens (Human).
  14174..14      -  protein_bind   attB2 (across the origin): mutant version of attB; recombination site for the Gateway® BP reaction BP Clonase™
