[The description below was written by a language model from this plasmid's Addgene catalogue record and pLannotate feature annotations shown in this document.]
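Description:
pEBTet-SNAP-CCCAP is an episomal, tetracycline-regulated mammalian expression plasmid of about 14 kb, built on the pEBTet backbone. In E. coli it is propagated through a high-copy ColE1/pUC-type origin with ampicillin selection. In mammalian cells, the Epstein-Barr virus oriP origin and an EBNA1 coding sequence allow the plasmid to be maintained as an extrachromosomal replicon. An SV40 promoter–driven puromycin N-acetyltransferase cassette lets stably carrying cell populations be selected. Short fragments of other EBV genes and of pBR322 (tet promoter, TcR, bom) are annotated but appear to be backbone remnants.

The payload is human SDCCAG8 (CCCAP), a centrosomal protein, fused at its N terminus to SNAP-tag. pLannotate labels the SNAP-tag as an MGMT fragment because SNAP is an engineered derivative of that alkyltransferase, one that covalently reacts with benzylguanine substrates. A His tag lies directly upstream of SNAP. The catalogue also lists a FLAG tag, but this is not annotated in the feature tables. The CCCAP reading frame is flanked by attB1 and attB2, consistent with its insertion by Gateway recombination downstream of the tag. Expression runs from a CMV enhancer/promoter followed by two tet operator sites (CMV-TetO2) and ends at a bGH polyadenylation signal. A separate cassette on the same plasmid (RSV promoter with an SV40 promoter fragment, rabbit β-globin intron, tetR, SV40 poly(A)) supplies the Tet repressor. Transcription of the fusion is therefore held off until tetracycline or doxycycline releases TetR from the operators.

The associated work used SNAP-tagged centrosomal proteins for selective chemical crosslinking to probe protein complexes. The Addgene-sequenced record is about 120 bp shorter than the depositor's, and the difference falls within oriP.
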