Addgene plasmid #136798: pEBTet-SNAP-CCCAP
Purpose: Mammalian expression of the centrosomal protein CCCAP N-terminally fused to SNAP-tag
Depositing lab: Kai Johnsson. Publication: Selective chemical crosslinking reveals a Cep57-Cep63-Cep152 centrosomal complex. Lukinavicius G, Lavogina D, Orpinell M, Umezawa K, Reymond L, Garin N, Gonczy P, Johnsson K. Curr Biol. 2013 Feb 4;23(3):265-70. doi: 10.1016/j.cub.2012.12.030. Epub 2013 Jan 17. PubMed 23333316.
Backbone
  Vector backbone: pEBTet
  Backbone size w/o insert (bp): 11276
  Vector type: Mammalian Expression
  Selectable markers: Puromycin
Growth in bacteria
  Bacterial resistance: Ampicillin, 100 μg/mL
  Growth temperature: 37°C
  Growth strain: DH5alpha
  Copy number: High Copy
Gene/Insert
  Gene/Insert name: SNAP-CCCAP
  Species: H. sapiens (human), Synthetic
  Insert size (bp): 3030
  Entrez Gene: SDCCAG8 (a.k.a. BBS16, CCCAP, CCCAP SLSN7, HSPC085, NPHP10, NY-CO-8, SLSN7, hCCCAP)
  Promoter: CMV-TetO2
  Tag / fusion protein: FLAG-tag / His-tag (N terminal on insert)
  Cloning method: Gateway Cloning
  Sequencing primers: 5′ CMV_Fwd; 3′ BGH_Rev
Terms and licenses: Academic/Nonprofit Terms; Industry Terms: Not Available to Industry
How to cite: pEBTet-SNAP-CCCAP was a gift from Kai Johnsson (Addgene plasmid # 136798 ; http://n2t.net/addgene:136798 ; RRID:Addgene_136798)
