>Addgene plasmid #136798 | pEBTet-SNAP-CCCAP | depositor partial sequence | sequence record 264031 | Insert
ATGGGCGGTAGGCGTGTACGGTGGGAGGTCTATATAAGCAGAGCTCTCCCTATCAGTGATAGAGATCTCC
CTATCAGTGATAGAGATCGTCGACGAGCTCGTTTAGTGAACCGTCAGATCGCCTGGAGACGCCATCCACG
CTGTTTTGACCTCCATAGAAGACACCGGGACCGATCCAGCCTCCGGACTCTAGCGTTTAAACTTAAGCTT
ACCACCATGGATTATAAAGACGATGATGACAAGCACCACCACCACCACCACGACAAGGATTGTGAAATGA
AACGCACCACACTGGACAGCCCTTTGGGGAAGCTGGAGCTGTCTGGTTGTGAGCAGGGTCTGCACGAAAT
AATTTTTCTGGGCAAGGGGACGTCTGCAGCTGATGCCGTGGAGGTCCCAGCCCCCGCTGCGGTTCTCGGA
GGTCCGGAGCCCCTGATGCAGGCTACAGCCTGGCTGAATGCCTATTTCCACCAGCCCGAGGCTATCGAAG
AGTTCCCCGTGCCGGCTCTTCACCATCCCGTTTTCCAGCAAGAGTCGTTCACCAGACAGGTGTTATGGAA
GCTGCTGAAGGTTGTGAAATTCGGAGAAGTGATTTCTTACTCTCACTTAGCAGCCCTGGCAGGCAACCCC
GCAGCCACGGCAGCAGTGAAGACGGCACTGAGTGGCAATCCTGTCCCTATCCTGATCCCGTGCCACAGAG
TGGTCCAGGGGGATTTGGATGTGGGCGGTTACGAGGGTGGACTGGCCGTGAAGGAATGGCTTCTGGCCCA
TGAAGGCCACCGGTTGGGGAAGCCAGGCTTGGGATTCGAACTGGAGGTGCTGTTCCAGGGCCCCGGTACC
GCCATCACAAGTTTGTACAAAAAAGCAGGCTTGAAGGAATTCGGTACCATGGCGAAGTCCCCGGAGAACT
CTACCCTGGAGGAGATTCTGGGGCAGTATCAACGGAGTCTCCGGGAACATGCCAGCAGAAGCATTCACCA
ACTGACATGTGCCCTGAAAGAAGGCGATGTCACTATTGGAGAAGATGCACCAAATCTTTCTTTTAGCACC
AGTGTGGGAAATGAGGACGCCAGGACAGCCTGGCCCGAATTACAACAGAGCCATGCTGTTAATCAGCTCA
AAGATTTGTTGCGCCAACAAGCAGATAAGGAAAGTGAAGTATCTCCGTCAAGAAGAAGAAAAATGTCCCC
CTTGAGGTCATTAGAACATGAGGAAACCAATATGCCTACTATGCACGACCTTGTTCATACTATTAATGAC
CAGTCTCAATATATTCATCATTTAGAGGCAGAAGTTAAGTTCTGCAAGGAGGAACTCTCTGGAATGAAAA
ATAAAATACAAGTAGTTGTGCTTGAAAACGAAGGGCTCCAGCAACAGCTAAAATCTCAAAGACAAGAGGA
GACACTGAGGGAACAAACACTTCTGGATGCATCCGGAAACATGCACAATTCTTGGATTACAACAGGTGAA
GATTCTGGGGTGGGCGAAACCTCCAAAAGACCATTTTCCCATGACAATGCAGATTTTGGCAAAGCTGCAT
CTGCTGGTGAGCAGCTAGAACTGGAGAAGCTAAAACTTACTTATGAGGAAAAGTGTGAAATTGAGGAATC
CCAATTGAAGTTTTTGAGGAACGACTTAGCTGAATATCAGAGAACTTGTGAAGATCTTAAAGAGCAACTA
AAGCATAAAGAATTTCTTCTGGCTGCTAATACTTGTAACCGTGTTGGTGGTCTTTGTTTGAAATGTGCTC
AGCATGAAGCTGTTCTTTCCCAAACCCATACTAATGTTCATATGCAGACCATCGAAAGACTGGTTAAAGA
AAGAGATGACTTGATGTCTGCACTAGTTTCCGTAAGGAGCAGCTTGGCAGATACGCAGCAAAGAGAAGCA
AGTGCTTATGAACAGGTGAAACAAGTTTTGCAAATATCTGAGGAAGCCAATTTTGAAAAAACCAAGGCTT
TAATCCAGTGTGACCAGTTGAGGAAGGAGCTGGAGAGGCAGGCGGAGCGACTTGAAAAAGAACTTGCATC
TCAGCAAGAGAAAAGGGCCATTGAGAAAGACATGATGAAAAAGGAAATAACGAAAGAAAGGGAGTACATG
GGATCAAAGATGTTGATCTTGTCTCAGAATATTGCCCAACTGGAGGCCCAGGTGGAAAAGGTTACAAAGG
AAAAGATTTCAGCTATTAATCAACTGGAGGAAATTCAAAGCCAGCTGGCTTCTCGGGAAATGGATGTCAC
AAAGGTGTGTGGAGAAATGCGCTATCAGCTGAATAAAACCAACATGGAGAAGGATGAGGCAGAAAAGGAG
CACAGAGAGTTCAGAGCAAAAACTAACAGGGATCTTGAAATTAAAGATCAGGAAATAGAGAAATTGAGAA
TAGAACTGGATGAAAGCAAACAACACTTGGAACAGGAGCAGCAGAAGGCAGCCCTGGCCAGAGAGGAGTG
CCTGAGACTAACAGAACTGCTGGGCGAATCTGAGCACCAACTGCACCTCACCAGACAGGAAAAAGATAGC
ATTCAGCAGAGCTTTAGCAAGGAAGCAAAGGCCCAAGCCCTTCAGGCCCAGCAAAGAGAGCAGGAGCTGA
CACAGAAGATACAGCAAATGGAGGCCCAGCATGACAAAACTGAAAATGAACAGTATTTGTTGCTGACCTC
CCAGAATACATTTTTGACAAAGTTAAAGGAAGAATGCTGTACATTAGCCAAGAAACTGGAACAAATCTCT
CAAAAAACCAGATCTGAAATAGCTCAACTCAGTCAAGAAAAAAGGTATACATATGATAAATTGGGAAAGT
TACAGAGAAGAAATGAAGAATTGGAGGAACAGTGTGTCCAGCATGGGAGAGTACATGAGACGATGAAGCA
AAGGCTAAGGCAGCTGGATAAGCACAGCCAGGCCACAGCCCAGCAGCTGGTGCAGCTCCTCAGCAAGCAG
AACCAGCTTCTCCTGGAGAGGCAGAGCCTGTCGGAAGAGGTGGACCGGCTGCGGACCCAGTTACCCAGCA
TGCCACAATCTGATTGCTAG
